Addgene plasmid #126375: pGWB14-LYX157
Purpose: With a Nicotiana benthamiana transcription factor in PGWB14 backbone, for Agrobacterium mediated transient or stable expression corresponding transcription factor fused with a C-terminal HA tag.
Depositing lab: Silin Zhong. Depositing organization: Chinese University of Hong Kong.
Backbone
  Vector backbone: pGWB14
  Vector type: Plant Expression
  Selectable markers: Hygromycin
Growth in bacteria
  Bacterial resistance: Kanamycin, 50 μg/mL
  Growth temperature: 37°C
  Growth strain: DH5alpha
  Copy number: Low Copy
Gene/Insert
  Gene/Insert name: Niben101Scf02902g03009.1
  Species: Nicotiana benthamiana
  Promoter: CaMV 35S
  Tag / fusion protein: HA (C terminal on insert)
  Cloning method: Gibson Cloning
Terms and licenses: Academic/Nonprofit Terms; Industry Terms: Not Available to Industry
How to cite: pGWB14-LYX157 was a gift from Silin Zhong (Addgene plasmid # 126375 ; http://n2t.net/addgene:126375 ; RRID:Addgene_126375)
