[The description below was written by a language model from this plasmid's Addgene catalogue record and pLannotate feature annotations shown in this document.]
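Description:
pGWB14-LYX157 is a plant binary expression vector built on the pGWB14 backbone, intended for Agrobacterium-mediated transient or stable expression of a Nicotiana benthamiana transcription factor (gene model Niben101Scf02902g03009.1). The 16.5 kb plasmid replicates through a broad-host-range IncP system, with oriV and its activator trfA, consistent with its low copy number and its ability to be maintained in both E. coli and Agrobacterium. An incP oriT with traJ and a traI fragment would permit conjugal mobilisation. Bacterial selection is by kanamycin (an aphA-3 type KanR gene). The backbone also carries remnants such as partial tetracycline resistance genes, an IS1 element and fragments of ColE1 and M13 origins, which appear to be non-functional carry-over.

Between the nopaline-type right and left T-DNA borders lie three cassettes, each driven by a CaMV 35S promoter. In the main one, the promoter is followed by attB1 and attB2 Gateway sites flanking a roughly 2 kb region that is unannotated and presumably holds the transcription factor coding sequence, which the record says was inserted by Gibson cloning. This is followed by a 3xHA epitope and a NOS terminator, giving a C-terminally HA-tagged protein for immunodetection or pull-down applications. A second cassette, in the opposite orientation, expresses the hygromycin resistance gene with a NOS terminator for selecting stably transformed plant tissue. The feature table also shows a third unit not mentioned in the catalogue fields: the tomato bushy stunt virus P19 silencing suppressor with a CaMV polyadenylation signal. P19 binds siRNAs and is generally co-expressed to limit post-transcriptional silencing and boost transgene expression in agroinfiltrated leaves.
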