Features (pLannotate 1.2.2; 35 found; start..end, strand, type, name):
      3..89      -  CDS            traI (fragment): TRAI6_ECOLX - Experimental evidence at protein level: Swiss-Prot protein existence level 1. The initiation process of transfer DNA synthesis requires the interaction of at least three plasmid-specific components (TraH, I, and J) at the transfer origin resulting in the assembly of a specialised nucleoprotein complex - the relaxosome. Site- and strand-specific cleavage at the transfer origin is dependent on TraI and TraJ. From Escherichia coli.
    127..498     -  CDS            traJ: oriT-recognizing protein; traJ
    531..640     -  oriT           oriT: incP origin of transfer
    772..962     +  rep_origin     ori (fragment): high-copy-number ColE1/pMB1/pBR322/pUC origin of replication
   1321..1971    -  CDS            TetR: tetracycline resistance regulatory protein; tetR
   2077..2326    +  CDS            TcR (fragment): tetracycline efflux protein; tetA; confers resistance to tetracycline
   2436..2460    -  misc_feature   RB T-DNA repeat: right border repeat from nopaline C58 T-DNA
   2490..2508    +  misc_feature   MCS (fragment): pUC18/19 multiple cloning site
   2559..2904    +  promoter       CaMV 35S promoter: strong constitutive promoter from cauliflower mosaic virus
   2856..2902    +  promoter       minimal CaMV 35S promoter: minimal 35S promoter from cauliflower mosaic virus
   2914..2932    -  misc_feature   MCS (fragment): pUC18/19 multiple cloning site
   2943..3458    +  CDS            P19_TBSVC: Experimental evidence at protein level: Swiss-Prot protein existence level 1. Acts as a suppressor of RNA-mediated gene silencing, also known as post-transcriptional gene silencing (PTGS), a mechanism of plant viral defense that limits the accumulation of viral RNAs. Binds to short interfering RNAs (siRNAs) with high affinity. Acts as a molecular caliper to specifically select siRNAs based on the length of the duplex region of the RNA (By similarity). From Tomato bushy stunt virus (strain Cherry) (TBSV).
   3531..3707    +  polyA_signal   CaMV poly(A) signal: cauliflower mosaic virus polyadenylation signal
   4210..4551    +  promoter       CaMV 35S promoter: strong constitutive promoter from cauliflower mosaic virus
   4562..4586    +  protein_bind   attB1: mutant version of attB; recombination site for the Gateway® BP reaction BP Clonase™
   6666..6690    -  protein_bind   attB2: mutant version of attB; recombination site for the Gateway® BP reaction BP Clonase™
   6719..6808    +  CDS            3xHA: three tandem HA epitope tags
   6842..7094    +  terminator     NOS terminator: nopaline synthase terminator and poly(A) signal
   7523..7775    -  terminator     NOS terminator: nopaline synthase terminator and poly(A) signal
   7799..8227    -  CDS            nos (fragment): DHNO_AGRT7 - Protein inferred from homology: Swiss-Prot protein existence level 3. From Agrobacterium tumefaciens (strain T37).
   8243..9268    -  CDS            HygR: aminoglycoside phosphotransferase from E. coli; aph(4)-Ia; confers resistance to hygromycin
   9278..9622    -  promoter       CaMV 35S promoter: strong constitutive promoter from cauliflower mosaic virus
   9279..9325    -  promoter       minimal CaMV 35S promoter: minimal 35S promoter from cauliflower mosaic virus
   9760..9915    +  CDS            lacZα (fragment) (sequence partly withheld): LacZα fragment of β-galactosidase; lacZ fragment
   9913..10213   +  rep_origin     M13 ori (fragment) (sequence partly withheld): M13 bacteriophage origin of replication; arrow indicates direction of (+) strand synthesis
  10214..10344   +  CDS            lacI (fragment): lac repressor; lacI; The lac repressor binds to the lac operator to inhibit transcription in E. coli. This inhibition can be relieved by adding lactose or isopropyl-β-D-thiogalactopyranoside (IPTG).
  10398..10422   -  misc_feature   LB T-DNA repeat: left border repeat from nopaline C58 T-DNA
  11879..11998   -  CDS            tetR (fragment): TETR1_ECOLX - Experimental evidence at protein level: Swiss-Prot protein existence level 1. TetR is the repressor of the tetracycline resistance element; its N-terminal region forms a helix-turn-helix structure and binds DNA. Binding of tetracycline to TetR reduces the repressor affinity for the tetracycline resistance gene (tetA) promoter operator sites. From Escherichia coli.
  12018..13166   -  CDS            trfA: trans-acting replication protein that binds to and activates oriV
  13465..14259   -  CDS            KanR: aminoglycoside phosphotransferase; aphA-3; confers resistance to kanamycin
  14451..15218   +  mobile_element IS1: prokaryotic transposable element IS1
  15227..15376   -  CDS            satA (fragment): STA_BACSU - Also known as yyaR. Experimental evidence at protein level: Swiss-Prot protein existence level 1. Involved in resistance to streptothricin, a broad-spectrum antibiotic produced by streptomycetes. Detoxifies streptothricin via acetylation of the beta amino group of the first beta-lysyl moiety of streptothricin. From Bacillus subtilis (strain 168).
  15375..15569   -  CDS            satA (fragment): STA_BACSU - Also known as yyaR. Experimental evidence at protein level: Swiss-Prot protein existence level 1. Involved in resistance to streptothricin, a broad-spectrum antibiotic produced by streptomycetes. Detoxifies streptothricin via acetylation of the beta amino group of the first beta-lysyl moiety of streptothricin. From Bacillus subtilis (strain 168).
  15572..15847   -  CDS            klaC (fragment): KLAC_ECOLX - Also known as telB. Protein predicted: Swiss-Prot protein existence level 4. Belongs to the kla operon, which is associated with cryptic tellurite resistance, and IncW plasmid fertility inhibition. From Escherichia coli.
  15911..16542   -  rep_origin     oriV: incP origin of replication
>Addgene plasmid #126375 | pGWB14-LYX157 | addgene full sequence | sequence record 247558 | Addgene NGS Result
TCGGTCTTGCCTTGCTCGTCGGTGATGTACTTCACCAGCTCCGCGAAGTCGCTCTTCTTGATGGAGCGCA
TGGGGACGTGCTTGGCAATCACGCGCACCCCCCGGCCGTTTTAGCGGCTAAAAAAGTCATGGCTCTGCCC
TCGGGCGGACCACGCCCATCATGACCTTGCCAAGCTCGTCCTGCTTCTCTTCGATCTTCGCCAGCAGGGC
GAGGATCGTGGCATCACCGAACCGCGCCGTGCGCGGGTCGTCGGTGAGCCAGAGTTTCAGCAGGCCGCCC
AGGCGGCCCAGGTCGCCATTGATGCGGGCCAGCTCGCGGACGTGCTCATAGTCCACGACGCCCGTGATTT
TGTAGCCCTGGCCGACGGCCAGCAGGTAGGCCGACAGGCTCATGCCGGCCGCCGCCGCCTTTTCCTCAAT
CGCTCTTCGTTCGTCTGGAAGGCAGTACACCTTGATAGGTGGGCTGCCCTTCCTGGTTGGCTTGGTTTCA
TCAGCCATCCGCTTGCCCTCATCTGTTACGCCGGCGGTAGCCGGCCAGCCTCGCAGAGCAGGATTCCCGT
TGAGCACCGCCAGGTGCGAATAAGGGACAGTGAAGAAGGAACACCCGCTCGCGGGTGGGCCTACTTCACC
TATCCTGCCCGGCTGACGCCGTTGGATACACCAAGGAAAGTCTACACGAACCCTTTGGCAAAATCCTGTA
TATCGTGCGAAAAAGGATGGATATACCGAAAAAATCGCTATAATGACCCCGAAGCAGGGTTATGCAGCGG
AAAAGCGCCACGCTTCCCGAAGGGAGAAAGGCGGACAGGTATCCGGTAAGCGGCAGGGTCGGAACAGGAG
AGCGCACGAGGGAGCTTCCAGGGGGAAACGCCTGGTATCTTTATAGTCCTGTCGGGTTTCGCCACCTCTG
ACTTGAGCGTCGATTTTTGTGATGCTCGTCAGGGGGGCGGAGCCTATGGAAAAACGCCAGCAACGCGGCC
TTTTTACGGTTCCTGGCCTTTTGCTGGCCTTTTGCTCACATGTTCTTTCCTGCGTTATCCCCTGATTCTG
TGGATAACCGTATTACCGCCTTTGAGTGAGCTGATACCGCTCGCCGCAGCCGAACGACCGAGCGCAGCGA
GTCAGTGAGCGAGGAAGCGGAAGAGCGCCAGAAGGCCGCCAGAGAGGCCGAGCGCGGCCGTGAGGCTTGG
ACGCTAGGGCAGGGCATGAAAAAGCCCGTAGCGGGCTGCTACGGGCGTCTGACGCGGTGGAAAGGGGGAG
GGGATGTTGTCTACATGGCTCTGCTGTAGTGAGTGGGTTGCGCTCCGGCAGCGGTCCTGATCAATCGTCA
CCCTTTCTCGGTCCTTCAACGTTCCTGACAACGAGCCTCCTTTTCGCCAATCCATCGACAATCACCGCGA
GTCCCTGCTCGAACGCTGCGTCCGGACCGGCTTCGTCGAAGGCGTCTATCGCGGCCCGCAACAGCGGCGA
GAGCGGAGCCTGTTCAACGGTGCCGCCGCGCTCGCCGGCATCGCTGTCGCCGGCCTGCTCCTCAAGCACG
GCCCCAACAGTGAAGTAGCTGATTGTCATCAGCGCATTGACGGCGTCCCCGGCCGAAAAACCCGCCTCGC
AGAGGAAGCGAAGCTGCGCGTCGGCCGTTTCCATCTGCGGTGCGCCCGGTCGCGTGCCGGCATGGATGCG
CGCGCCATCGCGGTAGGCGAGCAGCGCCTGCCTGAAGCTGCGGGCATTCCCGATCAGAAATGAGCGCCAG
TCGTCGTCGGCTCTCGGCACCGAATGCGTATGATTCTCCGCCAGCATGGCTTCGGCCAGTGCGTCGAGCA
GCGCCCGCTTGTTCCTGAAGTGCCAGTAAAGCGCCGGCTGCTGAACCCCCAACCGTTCCGCCAGTTTGCG
TGTCGTCAGACCGTCTACGCCGACCTCGTTCAACAGGTCCAGGGCGGCACGGATCACTGTATTCGGCTGC
AACTTTGTCATGCTTGACACTTTATCACTGATAAACATAATATGTCCACCAACTTATCAGTGATAAAGAA
TCCGCGCGTTCAATCGGACCAGCGGAGGCTGGTCCGGAGGCCAGACGTGAAACCCAACATACCCCTGATC
GTAATTCTGAGCACTGTCGCGCTCGACGCTGTCGGCATCGGCCTGATTATGCCGGTGCTGCCGGGCCTCC
TGCGCGATCTGGTTCACTCGAACGACGTCACCGCCCACTATGGCATTCTGCTGGCGCTGTATGCGTTGGT
GCAATTTGCCTGCGCACCTGTGCTGGGCGCGCTGTCGGATCGTTTCGGGCGGCGGCCAATCTTGCTCGTC
TCGCTGGCCGGCGCCAGATCTGGGGAACCCTGTGGTTGGCATGCACATACAAATGGACGAACGGATAAAC
CTTTTCACGCCCTTTTAAATATCCGATTATTCTAATAAACGCTCTTTTCTCTTAGGTTTACCCGCCAATA
TATCCTGTCAAACACTGATAGTTTAAACGTTGCGATTAAGAATTCGAGCTCGGTACCCCCCTACTCCAAA
AATGTCAAAGATACAGTCTCAGAAGACCAAAGGGCTATTGAGACTTTTCAACAAAGGGTAATTTCGGGAA
ACCTCCTCGGATTCCATTGCCCAGCTATCTGTCACTTCATCGAAAGGACAGTAGAAAAGGAAGGTGGCTC
CTACAAATGCCATCATTGCGATAAAGGAAAGGCTATCATTCAAGATGCCTCTGCCGACAGTGGTCCCAAA
GATGGACCCCCACCCACGAGGAGCATCGTGGAAAAAGAAGACGTTCCAACCACGTCTTCAAAGCAAGTGG
ATTGATGTGACATCTCCACTGACGTAAGGGATGACGCACAATCCCACTATCCTTCGCAAGACCCTTCCTC
TATATAAGGAAGTTCATTTCATTTGGAGAGGACAGCCCAAGCTTCGACTCTAGAGGATCCCCTTAAATCG
ATATGGAACGAGCTATACAAGGAAACGACGCTAGGGAACAAGCTAACAGTGAACGTTGGGATGGAGGATC
AGGAGGTACCACTTCTCCCTTCAAACTTCCTGACGAAAGTCCGAGTTGGACTGAGTGGCGGCTACATAAC
GATGAGACGAATTCGAATCAAGATAATCCCCTTGGTTTCAAGGAAAGCTGGGGTTTCGGGAAAGTTGTAT
TTAAGAGATATCTCAGATACGACAGGACGGAAGCTTCACTGCACAGAGTCCTTGGATCTTGGACGGGAGA
TTCGGTTAACTATGCAGCATCTCGATTTTTCGGTTTCGACCAGATCGGATGTACCTATAGTATTCGGTTT
CGAGGAGTTAGTATCACCGTTTCTGGAGGGTCTCGAACTCTTCAGCATCTCTGTGAGATGGCAATTCGGT
CTAAGCAAGAACTGCTACAGCTTGCCCCAATCGAAGTGGAAAGTAATGTATCAAGAGGATGCCCTGAAGG
TACTCAAACCTTCGAAAAAGAAAGCGAGTAAGTCGAGGGCGAGCTCGAATTCGGTACGCTGAAATCACCA
GTCTCTCTCTACAAATCTATCTCTCTCTATTTTCTCCATAAATAATGTGTGAGTAGTTTCCCGATAAGGG
AAATTAGGGTTCTTATAGGGTTTCGCTCATGTGTTGAGCATATAAGAAACCCTTAGTATGTATTTGTATT
TGTAAAATACTTCTATCAATAAAATTTCTAATTCCTAAAACCAAAATCCAGTACTAAAATCCAGATCTCC
CTGCAGGTCCCCAGATTAGCCTTTTCAATTTCAGAAAGAATGCTAACCCACAGATGGTTAGAGAGGCTTA
CGCAGCAGGTCTCATCAAGACGATCTACCCGAGCAATAATCTCCAGGAAATCAAATACCTTCCCAAGAAG
GTTAAAGATGCAGTCAAAAGATTCAGGACTAACTGCATCAAGAACACAGAGAAAGATATATTTCTCAAGA
TCAGAAGTACTATTCCAGTATGGACGATTCAAGGCTTGCTTCACAAACCAAGGCAAGTAATAGAGATTGG
AGTCTCTAAAAAGGTAGTTCCCACTGAATCAAAGGCCATGGAGTCAAAGATTCAAATAGAGGACCTAACA
GAACTCGCCGTAAAGACTGGCGAACAGTTCATACAGAGTCTCTTACGACTCAATGACAAGAAGAAAATCT
TCGTCAACATGGTGGAGCACGACACACTTGTCTACTCCAAAAATATCAAAGATACAGTCTCAGAAGACCA
AAGGGCAATTGAGACTTTTCAACAAAGGGTAATATCCGGAAACCTCCTCGGATTCCATTGCCCAGCTATC
TGTCACTTTATTGTGAAGATAGTGGAAAAGGAAGGTGGCTCCTACAAATGCCATCATTGCGATAAAGGAA
AGGCCATCGTTGAAGATGCCTCTGCCGACAGTGGTCCCAAAGATGGACCCCCACCCACGAGGAGCATCGT
GGAAAAAGAAGACGTTCCAACCACGTCTTCAAAGCAAGTGGATTGATGTGATATCTCCACTGACGTAAGG
GATGACGCACAATCCCACTATCCTTCGCAAGACCCTTCCTCTATATAAGGAAGTTCATTTCATTTGGAGA
GAACACGGGGGACAAGTTTGTACAAAAAAGCAGGCTCCACCACTAGTATGCTAGGAGTTTCTGGGATAAT
AAGCAGTACTAATTCAGGAGGTGGCGGAGAAAATCCAGAAAGCGGCGGCGGAGCAGCTAGTGGAGGAAGT
AGTGAAATAGCTATAGGAGGTGGTGGAGTTTCAATATCTGGTGGATTTATGACAGAAGAAGATAGAGCAA
TAAGAAATATGGAAGAAGGTGAGAGGAATTCAGGTGGTGGAAATAGATGGCCAAGACAAGAAACAATAGC
TTTGCTGAAAATAAGGTCGGAGATGGACCTTGTTTTTCGAGATTCTAGTCTTAAAGGTCCCTTATGGGAA
GAAGTTTCCAGGAAAATGGCAGACCTCGGTTTCCATCGAAGTGCGAAGAAATGTAAAGAGAAATTCGAGA
ATGTTTACAAGTATCACAAGAGAACTAAAGATGGTCGAGCTTCTAAAGCAGATGGCAAAACTTATCGTTT
CTTCGAACAATTAGAAGCTCTTGAAAATAACCCTTCTTCTCATCATTCTTTATTATTGCCACCACCAATT
ACTTCTTCTCGTCCCCCACCACCTCCTTTGGAAGCAACTCCTATAAATATGGCCATGCCAATGCCATCTG
GAAATGCTAATACCATAAATCTACAACTCCCAGCTTCACAACAAGCTACTACTACTGTTACTGTTTCATC
AGCCCCACCAAATAATAGTAGTAATATTTTTGTGTCTTCTCATCAAAATACAATCTCTCACCAAAATATT
CCGTTAAGCTCTTCCATGGCACCATCATCACAACCATCACCACAACCAGCTAATAATCCGATAAATAATC
TTCAAGCAAATACAAACTTTCCATCCCATGATCAGAATATTTCAGCAATGTCGTATTCAACTTCTTCATC
TACTTCCTCGGACGAGGATATACAAAGACGGCATAAGAAGAAGAGGAAATGGAAGGATTTTTTTGAGAGA
TTGATGAAGGATGTGATTGACAAACAAGAGGATTTGCAAAGAAGATTTTTGGAGACATTAGAGAAACGAG
AACGTGACAGGATGGTACGGGAAGAAGCATGGAGAGTACAAGAAGTGGCAAGAATGAATAGGGAACATGA
TCTTTTAGTCCAAGAAAGATCAACGGCAGCAGCTAAAGATGCAGCTGTTATTTCATTCTTGCAAAAGATA
ACTGAACAGCAAAACATCCAAATTCCAAGCAACATCAATGTTGCTCCTCCATCAGCACAAGTACAAATAC
AATTGCCCGAAAATCCACCACCTCCGTCGGAAACACGTTCACAAGTAGTGCATCAACAAACACAACCAAC
TGCAGTTCTAGTATCACCAGCGCCAACTCAACCATCACCCGCAACACCAGCTCCAATATCGTTACCTGCG
ACGATACCAGCACAGTCACTGCCACTAACACCGCCAGTACCAGCCAAGAGTGTGGAATTAACACCGAAAA
GTGATAATGGGGGTGAGGGTTATAGTCCAGCAAGCTCTTCAAGATGGCCAAAAGCAGAAGTTGAAGCGTT
GATTATGCTACGAACACAGCTAGATGTTAAGTACCAAGAAAACGGACCAAAAGGGCCGCTCTGGGAGGAG
ATATCAGCTGGAATGAAGAAACTTGGATACAACAGGAATGCCAAGAGATGCAAAGAGAAATGGGAGAACA
TCAATAAGTACTTCAAGAAAGTGAAGGAGAGTAACAAGAAGAGACCAGAAGATTCCAAGACTTGCCCATA
TTTCCACCAGCTCGACGCATTGTACAAGGAGAAAGCTAAGAACGAAACTTCATCTTCATTCAGTAATCCA
TCAGCAAGTGGGTTTGCATTAAACCCGGAAAACAACCCAATGATGCCGATCATGGCTCGTCCAGAACAAC
AATGGCCGCGTCCGCCACATCATCAACAACCACAACAACACCATGAAAGTACCCGAATGGATCACTACCA
CGAGAGTGATAACATGGATCAAGACGAGGACGACGAAGAGGAGGAAGACGAGGATGAGGAAAATGCGTAT
GAGATAGTGGCAAACAAACAGCAATCATCAATGGCGGCGGCCAACTCAACAACCACCACCACAGCTACTA
CGACAGTTCCCGGGGACCCAGCTTTCTTGTACAAAGTGGTTGATAACAGCGGGTTAATTAACATCTTTTA
CCCATACGATGTTCCTGACTATGCGGGCTATCCCTATGACGTCCCGGACTATGCAGGATCCTATCCATAT
GACGTTCCAGATTACGCTGCTCAGTGCAGCGCTTAGAGCTCGAATTTCCCCGATCGTTCAAACATTTGGC
AATAAAGTTTCTTAAGATTGAATCCTGTTGCCGGTCTTGCGATGATTATCATATAATTTCTGTTGAATTA
CGTTAAGCATGTAATAATTAACATGTAATGCATGACGTTATTTATGAGATGGGTTTTTATGATTAGAGTC
CCGCAATTATACATTTAATACGCGATAGAAAACAAAATATAGCGCGCAAACTAGGATAAATTATCGCGCG
CGGTGTCATCTATGTTACTAGATCGGGAATTAGCTTCATCAACGCAAGACATGCGCACGACCGTCTGACA
GGAGAGGAATTTCCGACGAGCACAGAAAGGACTTGCTCTTGGACGTAGGCCTATTTCTCAGGCACATGTA
TCAAGTGTTCGGACGTGGGTTTTCGATGGTGTATCAGCCGCCGCCAACTGGGAGATGAGGAGGCTTTCTT
GGGGGGCAGTCAGCAGTTCATTTCACAAGACAGAGGAACTTGTAAGGAGATGCACTGATTTATCTTGGCG
CAAACCAGCAGGACGAATTAGTGGGAATAGCCCGCGAATATCTAAGTTATGCCTGTCGGCATGAGCAGAA
ACTTCCAATTCGAAACAGTTTGGAGAGGTTGTTTTTGGGCATACCTTTTGTTAGTCAGCCTCTCGATTGC
TCATCGTCATTACACAGTACCGAAGTTTGATCGATCTAGTAACATAGATGACACCGCGCGCGATAATTTA
TCCTAGTTTGCGCGCTATATTTTGTTTTCTATCGCGTATTAAATGTATAATTGCGGGACTCTAATCATAA
AAACCCATCTCATAAATAACGTCATGCATTACATGTTAATTATTACATGCTTAACGTAATTCAACAGAAA
TTATATGATAATCATCGCAAGACCGGCAACAGGATTCAATCTTAAGAAACTTTATTGCCAAATGTTTGAA
CGATCTGCTTCGACGCACTCCTTCTTTACTCCACCATCTCGTCCTTATTGAAAACGTGGGTAGCACCAAA
ACGAATCAAGTCGCTGGAACTGAAGTTACCAATCACGCTGGATGATTTGCCAGTTGGATTAATCTTGCCT
TTCCCCGCATGAATAATATTGATGAATGCATGCGTGAGGGGTATTTCGATTTTGGCAATAGCTGCAATTG
CCGCGACATCCTCCAACGAGCATAATTCTTCAGAAAAATAGCGATGTTCCATGTTGTCAGGGCATGCATG
ATGCACGTTATGAGGTGACGGTGCTAGGCAGTATTCCCTCAAAGTTTCATAGTCAGTATCATATTCATCA
TTGCATTCCTGCAAGAGAGAATTGAGACGCAATCCACACGCTGCGGCAACCTTCCGGCGTTCGTGGTCTA
TTTGCTCTTGGACGTTGCAAACGTAAGTGTTGGATCCCGGTCGGCATCTACTCTATTCCTTTGCCCTCGG
ACGAGTGCTGGGGCGTCGGTTTCCACTATCGGCGAGTACTTCTACACAGCCATCGGTCCAGACGGCCGCG
CTTCTGCGGGCGATTTGTGTACGCCCGACAGTCCCGGCTCCGGATCGGACGATTGCGTCGCATCGACCCT
GCGCCCAAGCTGCATCATCGAAATTGCCGTCAACCAAGCTCTGATAGAGTTGGTCAAGACCAATGCGGAG
CATATACGCCCGGAGCCGCGGCGATCCTGCAAGCTCCGGATGCCTCCGCTCGAAGTAGCGCGTCTGCTGC
TCCATACAAGCCAACCACGGCCTCCAGAAGAAGATGTTGGCGACCTCGTATTGGGAATCCCCGAACATCG
CCTCGCTCCAGTCAATGACCGCTGTTATGCGGCCATTGTCCGTCAGGACATTGTTGGAGCCGAAATCCGC
GTGCACGAGGTGCCGGACTTCGGGGCAGTCCTCGGCCCAAAGCATCAGCTCATCGAGAGCCTGCGCGACG
GACGCACTGACGGTGTCGTCCATCACAGTTTGCCAGTGATACACATGGGGATCAGCAATCGCGCATATGA
AATCACGCCATGTAGTGTATTGACCGATTCCTTGCGGTCCGAATGGGCCGAACCCGCTCGTCTGGCTAAG
ATCGGCCGCAGCGATCGCATCCATGGCCTCCGCGACCGGCTGCAGAACAGCGGGCAGTTCGGTTTCAGGC
AGGTCTTGCAACGTGACACCCTGTGCACGGCGGGAGATGCAATAGGTCAGGCTCTCGCTGAATTCCCCAA
TGTCAAGCACTTCCGGAATCGGGAGCGCGGCCGATGCAAAGTGCCGATAAACATAACGATCTTTGTAGAA
ACCATCGGCGCAGCTATTTACCCGCAGGACATATCCACGCCCTCCTACATCGAAGCTGAAAGCACGAGAT
TCTTCGCCCTCCGAGAGCTGCATCAGGTCGGAGACGCTGTCGAACTTTTCGATCAGAAACTTCTCGACAG
ACGTCGCGGTGAGTTCAGGCTTTTTCATATCGGGGTCGTCCTCTCCAAATGAAATGAACTTCCTTATATA
GAGGAAGGGTCTTGCGAAGGATAGTGGGATTGTGCGTCATCCCTTACGTCAGTGGAGATATCACATCAAT
CCACTTGCTTTGAAGACGTGGTTGGAACGTCTTCTTTTTCCACGATGCTCCTCGTGGGTGGGGGTCCATC
TTTGGGACCACTGTCGGCAGAGGCATCTTGAACGATAGCCTTTCCTTTATCGCAATGATGGCATTTGTAG
GTGCCACCTTCCTTTTCTACTGTCCTTTTGATGAAGTGACAGATAGCTGGGCAATGGAATCCGAGGAGGT
TTCCCGATATTACCCTTTGTTGAAAAGTCTCAATAGCCCTTTGGTCTTCTGAGACTGTATCTTTGATATT
CTTGGAGTAGACGAGAGTGTCGTGCTCCACCATGTTGACGGATCTCTAGGACGCGTCGACGCGTCGACGC
GTCGACGCGTCGACGCGTCCTAGAAGCTAATTCACTGGCCGTCGTTTTACAACGTCGTGACTGGGAAAAC
CCTGGCGTTACCCAACTTAATCGCCTTGCAGCACATCCCCCTTTCGCCAGCTGGCGTAATAGCGAAGAGG
CCCGCACCGATCGCCCTTCCCAACAGTTGCGCAGCCTGAATG
[44 nt withheld, positions 9913-9956]
C
[141 nt withheld, positions 9958-10098]
CCTTTGACGTTGGAGTCCACGTTCTTT
[37 nt withheld, positions 10126-10162]
ACCCTATCTCGGGCTATTCTTTTGATTTATAAGGGATTTTGCCGATTTCGGAACCACCATCAAACAGGAT
TTTCGCCTGCTGGGGCAAACCAGCGTGGACCGCTTGCTGCAACTCTCTCAGGGCCAGGCGGTGAAGGGCA
ATCAGCTGTTGCCCGTCTCACTGGTGAAAAGAAAAACCACCCCAGTACATTAAAAACGTCCGCAATGTGT
TATTAAGTTGTCTAAGCGTCAATTTGTTTACACCACAATATATCCTGCCACCAGCCAGCCAACAGCTCCC
CGACCGGCAGCTCGGCACAAAATCACCACTCGATACAGGCAGCCCATCAGTCCGGGACGGCGTCAGCGGG
AGAGCCGTTGTAAGGCGGCAGACTTTGCTCATGTTACCGATGCTATTCGGAAGAACGGCAACTAAGCTGC
CGGGTTTGAAACACGGATGATCTCGCGGAGGGTAGCATGTTGATTGTAACGATGACAGAGCGTTGCTGCC
TGTGATCAAATATCATCTCCCTCGCAGAGATCCGAATTATCAGCCTTCTTATTCATTTCTCGCTTAACCG
TGACAGGCTGTCGATCTTGAGAACTATGCCGACATAATAGGAAATCGCTGGATAAAGCCGCTGAGGAAGC
TGAGTGGCGCTATTTCTTTAGAAGTGAACGTTGACGATATCAACTCCCCTATCCATTGCTCACCGAATGG
TACAGGTCGGGGACCCGAAGTTCCGACTGTCGGCCTGATGCATCCCCGGCTGATCGACCCCAGATCTGGG
GCTGAGAAAGCCCAGTAAGGAAACAACTGTAGGTTCGAGTCGCGAGATCCCCCGGAACCAAAGGAAGTAG
GTTAAACCCGCTCCGATCAGGCCGAGCCACGCCAGGCCGAGAACATTGGTTCCTGTAGGCATCGGGATTG
GCGGATCAAACACTAAAGCTACTGGAACGAGCAGAAGTCCTCCGGCCGCCAGTTGCCAGGCGGTAAAGGT
GAGCAGAGGCACGGGAGGTTGCCACTTGCGGGTCAGCACGGTTCCGAACGCCATGGAAACCGCCCCCGCC
AGGCCCGCTGCGACGCCGACAGGATCTAGCGCTGCGTTTGGTGTCAACACCAACAGCGCCACGCCCGCAG
TTCCGCAAATAGCCCCCAGGACCGCCATCAATCGTATCGGGCTACCTAGCAGAGCGGCAGAGATGAACAC
GACCATCAGCGGCTGCACAGCGCCTACCGTCGCCGCGACCCCGCCCGGCAGGCGGTAGACCGAAATAAAC
AACAAGCTCCAGAATAGCGAAATATTAAGTGCGCCGAGGATGAAGATGCGCATCCACCAGATTCCCGTTG
GAATCTGTCGGACGATCATCACGAGCAATAAACCCGCCGGCAACGCCCGCAGCAGCATACCGGCGACCCC
TCGGCCTCGCTGTTCGGGCTCCACGAAAACGCCGGACAGATGCGCCTTGTGAGCGTCCTTGGGGCCGTCC
TCCTGTTTGAAGACCGACAGCCCAATGATCTCGCCGTCGATGTAGGCGCCGAATGCCACGGCATCTCGCA
ACCGTTCAGCGAACGCCTCCATGGGCTTTTTCTCCTCGTGCTCGTAAACGGACCCGAACATCTCTGGAGC
TTTCTTCAGGGCCGACAATCGGATCTCGCGGAAATCCTGCACGTCGGCCGCTCCAAGCCGTCGAATCTGA
GCCTTAATCACAATTGTCAATTTTAATCCTCTGTTTATCGGCAGTTCGTAGAGCGCGCCGTGCGTCCCGA
GCGATACTGAGCGAAGCAAGTGCGTCGAGCAGTGCCCGCTTGTTCCTGAAATGCCAGTAAAGCGCTGGCT
GCTGAACCCCCAGCCGGAACTGACCCCACAAGGCCCTAGCGTTTGCAATGCACCAGGTCATCATTGACCC
AGGCGTGTTCCACCAGGCCGCTGCCTCGCAACTCTTCGCAGGCTTCGCCGACCTGCTCGCGCCACTTCTT
CACGCGGGTGGAATCCGATCCGCACATGAGGCGGAAGGTTTCCAGCTTGAGCGGGTACGGCTCCCGGTGC
GAGCTGAAATAGTCGAACATCCGTCGGGCCGTCGGCGACAGCTTGCGGTACTTCTCCCATATGAATTTCG
TGTAGTGGTCGCCAGCAAACAGCACGACGATTTCCTCGTCGATCAGGACCTGGCAACGGGACGTTTTCTT
GCCACGGTCCAGGACGCGGAAGCGGTGCAGCAGCGACACCGATTCCAGGTGCCCAACGCGGTCGGACGTG
AAGCCCATCGCCGTCGCCTGTAGGCGCGACAGGCATTCCTCGGCCTTCGTGTAATACCGGCCATTGATCG
ACCAGCCCAGGTCCTGGCAAAGCTCGTAGAACGTGAAGGTGATCGGCTCGCCGATAGGGGTGCGCTTCGC
GTACTCCAACACCTGCTGCCACACCAGTTCGTCATCGTCGGCCCGCAGCTCGACGCCGGTGTAGGTGATC
TTCACGTCCTTGTTGACGTGGAAAATGACCTTGTTTTGCAGCGCCTCGCGCGGGATTTTCTTGTTGCGCG
TGGTGAACAGGGCAGAGCGGGCCGTGTCGTTTGGCATCGCTCGCATCGTGTCCGGCCACGGCGCAATATC
GAACAAGGAAAGCTGCATTTCCTTGATCTGCTGCTTCGTGTGTTTCAGCAACGCGGCCTGCTTGGCCTCG
CTGACCTGTTTTGCCAGGTCCTCGCCGGCGGTTTTTCGCTTCTTGGTCGTCATAGTTCCTCGCGTGTCGA
TGGTCATCGACTTCGCCAAACCTGCCGCCTCCTGTTCGAGACGACGCGAACGCTCCACGGCGGCCGATGG
CGCGGGCAGGGCAGGGGGAGCCAGTTGCACGCTGTCGCGCTCGATCTTGGCCGTAGCTTGCTGGACCATC
GAGCCGACGGACTGGAAGGTTTCGCGGGGCGCACGCATGACGGTGCGGCTTGCGATGGTTTCGGCATCCT
CGGCGGAAAACCCCGCGTCGATCAGTTCTTGCCTGTATGCCTTCCGGTCAAACGTCCGATTCATTCACCC
TCCTTGCGGGATTGCCCCGACTCACGCCGGGGCAATGTGCCCTTATTCCTGATTTGACCCGCCTGGTGCC
TTGGTGTCCAGATAATCCACCTTATCGGCAATGAAGTCGGTCCCGTAGACCGTCTGGCCGTCCTTCTCGT
ACTTGGTATTCCGAATCTTGCCCTGCACGAATACCAGCGACCCCTTGCCCAAATACTTGCCGTGGGCCTC
GGCCTGAGAGCCAAAACACTTGATGCGGAAGAAGTCGGTGCGCTCCTGCTTGTCGCCGGCATCGTTGCGC
CACATCTAGGTACTAAAACAATTCATCCAGTAAAATATAATATTTTATTTTCTCCCAATCAGGCTTGATC
CCCAGTAAGTCAAAAAATAGCTCGACATACTGTTCTTCCCCGATATCCTCCCTGATCGACCGGACGCAGA
AGGCAATGTCATACCACTTGTCCGCCCTGCCGCTTCTCCCAAGATCAATAAAGCCACTTACTTTGCCATC
TTTCACAAAGATGTTGCTGTCTCCCAGGTCGCCGTGGGAAAAGACAAGTTCCTCTTCGGGCTTTTCCGTC
TTTAAAAAATCATACAGCTCGCGCGGATCTTTAAATGGAGTGTCTTCTTCCCAGTTTTCGCAATCCACAT
CGGCCAGATCGTTATTCAGTAAGTAATCCAATTCGGCTAAGCGGCTGTCTAAGCTATTCGTATAGGGACA
ATCCGATATGTCGATGGAGTGAAAGAGCCTGATGCACTCCGCATACAGCTCGATAATCTTTTCAGGGCTT
TGTTCATCTTCATACTCTTCCGAGCAAAGGACGCCATCGGCCTCACTCATGAGCAGATTGCTCCAGCCAT
CATGCCGTTCAAAGTGCAGGACCTTTGGAACAGGCAGCTTTCCTTCCAGCCATAGCATCATGTCCTTTTC
CCGTTCCACATCATAGGTGGTCCCTTTATACCGGCTGTCCGTCATTTTTAAATATAGGTTTTCATTTTCT
CCCACCAGCTTATATACCTTAGCAGGAGACATTCCTTCCGTATCTTTTACGCAGCGGTATTTTTCGATCA
GTTTTTTCAATTCCGGTGATATTCTCATTTTAGCCATTTATTATTTCCTTCCTCTTTTCTACAGTATTTA
AAGATACCCCAAGAAGCTAATTATAACAAGACGAACTCCAATTCACTGTTCCTTGCATTCTAAAACCTTA
AATACCAGAAAACAGCTTTTTCAAAGTTGTTTTCAAAGTTGGCGTATAACATAGTATCGACGGAGCCGAT
TTTGAAACCACAATTATGGGTGATGCTGCCAACTTACTGATTTAGTGTATGATGGTGTTTTTGAGGTGCT
CCAGTGGCTTCTGTTTCTATCAGCTGTCCCTCCTGTTCAGCTACTGACGGGGTGGTGCGTAACGGCAAAA
GCACCGCCGGACATCAGCGCTATCTCTGCTCTCACTGCCGTAAAACATGGCAACTGCAGTTCACTTACAC
CGCTTCTCAACCCGGTACGCACCAGAAAATCATTGATATGGCCATGAATGGCGTTGGATGCCGGGCAACA
GCCCGCATTATGGGCGTTGGCCTCAACACGATTTTACGTCACTTAAAAAACTCAGGCCGCAGTCGGTAAC
CTCGCGCATACAGCCGGGCAGTGACGTCATCGTCTGCGCGGAAATGGACGAACAGTGGGGCTATGTCGGG
GCTAAATCGCGCCAGCGCTGGCTGTTTTACGCGTATGACAGTCTCCGGAAGACGGTTGTTGCGCACGTAT
TCGGTGAACGCACTATGGCGACGCTGGGGCGTCTTATGAGCCTGCTGTCACCCTTTGACGTGGTGATATG
GATGACGGATGGCTGGCCGCTGTATGAATCCCGCCTGAAGGGAAAGCTGCACGTAATCAGCAAGCGATAT
ACGCAGCGAATTGAGCGGCATAACCTGAATCTGAGGCAGCACCTGGCACGGCTGGGACGGAAGTCGCTGT
CGTTCTCAAAATCGGTGGAGCTGCATGACAAAGTCATCGGGCATTATCTGAACATAAAACACTATCAATA
AGTTGGAGTCATTACCCAATTATGATAGAATTTACAAGCTATAAGGTTATTGTCCTGGGTTTCAAGCATT
AGTCCATGCAAGTTTTTATGCTTTGCCCATTCTATAGATATATTGATAAGCGCGCTGCCTATGCCTTGCC
CCCTGAAATCCTTACATACGGCGATATCTTCTATATAAAAGATATATTATCTTATCAGTATTGTCAATAT
ATTCAAGGCAATCTGCCTCCTCATCCTCTTCATCCTCTTCGTCTTGGTAGCTTTTTAAATATGGCGCTTC
ATAGAGTAATTCTGTAAAGGTCCAATTCTCGTTTTCATACCTCGGTATAATCTTACCTATCACCTCAAAT
GGTTCGCTGGGTTTATCGCACCCCCGAACACGAGCACGGCACCCGCGACCACTATGCCAAGAATGCCCAA
GGTAAAAATTGCCGGCCCCGCCATGAAGTCCGTGAATGCCCCGACGGCCGAAGTGAAGGGCAGGCCGCCA
CCCAGGCCGCCGCCCTCACTGCCCGGCACCTGGTCGCTGAATGTCGATGCCAGCACCTGCGGCACGTCAA
TGCTTCCGGGCGTCGCGCTCGGGCTGATCGCCCATCCCGTTACTGCCCCGATCCCGGCAATGGCAAGGAC
TGCCAGCGCTGCCATTTTTGGGGTGAGGCCGTTCGCGGCCGAGGGGCGCAGCCCCTGGGGGGATGGGAGG
CCCGCGTTAGCGGGCCGGGAGGGTTCGAGAAGGGGGGGCACCCCCCTTCGGCGTGCGCGGTCACGCGCAC
AGGGCGCAGCCCTGGTTAAAAACAAGGTTTATAAATATTGGTTTAAAAGCAGGTTAAAAGACAGGTTAGC
GGTGGCCGAAAAACGGGCGGAAACCCTTGCAAATGCTGGATTTTCTGCCTGTGGACAGCCCCTCAAATGT
CAATAGGTGCGCCCCTCATCTGTCAGCACTCTGCCCCTCAAGTGTCAAGGATCGCGCCCCTCATCTGTCA
GTAGTCGCGCCCCTCAAGTGTCAATACCGCAGGGCACTTATCCCCAGGCTTGTCCACATCATCTGTGGGA
AACTCGCGTAAAATCAGGCGTTTTCGCCGATTTGCGAGGCTGGCCAGCTCCACGTCGCCGGCCGAAATCG
AGCCTGCCCCTCATCTGTCAACGCCGCGCCGGGTGAGTCGGCCCCTCAAGTGTCAACGTCCGCCCCTCAT
CTGTCAGTGAGGGCCAAGTTTTCCGCGAGGTATCCACAACGCCGGCGGCCGCGGTGTCTCGCACACGGCT
TCGACGGCGTTTCTGGCGCGTTTGCAGGGCCATAGACGGCCGCCAGCCCAGCGGCGAGGGCAACCAGCCC
GGTGAGCGTCGGAAAGGCGC
